Addgene plasmid #43: pcDNA-p160(1-200)
Depositing lab: Bruce Spiegelman. Depositing organization: Dana-Farber Cancer Institute. Publication: Suppression of mitochondrial respiration through recruitment of p160 myb binding protein to PGC-1alpha: modulation by p38 MAPK. Fan M, Rhee J, St-Pierre J, Handschin C, Puigserver P, Lin J, Jaeger S, Erdjument-Bromage H, Tempst P, Spiegelman BM. Genes Dev 2004 Feb 1;18(3):278-89. Epub 2004 Jan 26. 10.1101/gad.1152204 PubMed 14744933.
Backbone
  Vector backbone: pcDNA3.1 myc-His A
  Backbone manufacturer: Invitrogen
  Backbone size w/o insert (bp): 5500
  Vector type: Mammalian Expression
Growth in bacteria
  Bacterial resistance: Ampicillin, 100 μg/mL
  Growth temperature: 37°C
  Growth strain: DH5alpha
  Copy number: High Copy
Gene/Insert
  Gene/Insert name: p160 myb binding protein (alt names: Mybbp1a; p160MBP)
  Species: M. musculus (mouse)
  Insert size (bp): 600
  GenBank ID: BC052889
  Entrez Gene: Mybbp1a (a.k.a. AL024407, AU019902, P160, p160MBP, p67MBP)
  Tag / fusion protein: myc (C terminal on backbone)
  Cloning method: Restriction Enzyme; 5′ cloning site HindIII (not destroyed); 3′ cloning site EcoRV (not destroyed)
  Sequencing primers: 5′ T7
Resource information
  A portion of this plasmid was derived from a plasmid made by: Tom Gonda
Terms and licenses: Academic/Nonprofit Terms; Industry Terms: Not Available to Industry
How to cite: pcDNA-p160(1-200) was a gift from Bruce Spiegelman (Addgene plasmid # 43 ; http://n2t.net/addgene:43 ; RRID:Addgene_43)
