[The description below was written by a language model from this plasmid's Addgene catalogue record and the feature table of its GenBank file.]
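Description:
pcDNA-p160(1-200) is a mammalian expression plasmid built on the commercial pcDNA3.1 myc-His A backbone (about 5.5 kb without insert). It carries a roughly 600 bp fragment of mouse Mybbp1a, the p160 myb binding protein (also called p160MBP). Judging by the name and insert size, the fragment encodes approximately the first 200 amino acids of the protein. It was inserted between the HindIII and EcoRV sites of the polylinker, both of which remain intact, so that the truncated protein reads into the backbone-encoded C-terminal myc epitope. The plasmid is maintained at high copy in E. coli under ampicillin selection. The record does not list the promoter or any mammalian selection marker. The pcDNA3.1 series generally drives expression from the CMV immediate-early promoter, and the T7 sequencing primer is consistent with the T7 site that lies upstream of the polylinker in these vectors.

The sequence record held for this plasmid covers only 914 bp, evidently a read through the insert and its 3′ junction rather than the whole construct. Its annotations show an SV40 large T antigen nuclear localization signal near the end of the insert region, followed by the Myc tag, a 6xHis affinity tag and the BGH reverse primer site at the start of the bovine growth hormone terminator. The NLS is not mentioned in the catalogue fields. If it is in frame, it would direct the truncated fragment to the nucleus. The tags allow immunodetection, immunoprecipitation and metal-affinity purification. The associated study concerns recruitment of p160MBP to the coactivator PGC-1alpha and its suppression of mitochondrial respiration under p38 MAPK control, so this deletion construct plausibly served to map functional or interaction domains of p160MBP.
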