LOCUS       Exported 914 bp ds-DNA linear SYN 30-MAY-2021
DEFINITION  synthetic linear DNA
ACCESSION   .
VERSION     .
KEYWORDS    pcDNA-p160(1-200)
SOURCE      synthetic DNA construct
  ORGANISM  synthetic DNA construct
REFERENCE   1 (bases 1 to 914)
  AUTHORS   Fan M, Rhee J, St-Pierre J, Handschin C, Puigserver P, Lin J, Jaeger
            S, Erdjument-Bromage H, Tempst P, Spiegelman BM
  TITLE     Suppression of mitochondrial respiration through recruitment of p160
            myb binding protein to PGC-1alpha: modulation by p38 MAPK.
  JOURNAL   Genes Dev 2004 Feb 1;18(3):278-89. Epub 2004 Jan 26.
  PUBMED    14744933
REFERENCE   2 (bases 1 to 914)
  AUTHORS   .
  TITLE     Direct Submission
  JOURNAL   Exported May 30, 2021 from SnapGene Server 1.1.58
            http://www.snapgene.com
FEATURES             Location/Qualifiers
     source          1..914
                     /organism="synthetic DNA construct"
                     /mol_type="other DNA"
     CDS             610..630
                     /codon_start=1
                     /product="nuclear localization signal of SV40 (simian virus
                     40) large T antigen"
                     /label=SV40 NLS
                     /translation="PKKKRKV"
     CDS             684..713
                     /codon_start=1
                     /product="Myc (human c-Myc proto-oncogene) epitope tag"
                     /label=Myc
                     /translation="EQKLISEEDL"
     CDS             729..746
                     /codon_start=1
                     /product="6xHis affinity tag"
                     /label=6xHis
                     /translation="HHHHHH"
     primer_bind     complement(769..786)
                     /label=BGH-rev
                     /note="Bovine growth hormone terminator, reverse primer.
                     Also called BGH reverse"
ORIGIN
        1 gcggagatga agagccctac gaaagctgag cctgcgactc ccgcagaagc ggcgcaaagc
       61 gaccgccaca gcctgctgga gcacagccgc gagttcttgg acttcttctg ggacattgcg
      121 aaaccggatc aggaaacgcg gctccgggcc acggagaagt tgttggagta cttgcgcaca
      181 aggcccaatg attcggagat gaaatatgcc ctgaagcgcc taatcactgg gcttggggtg
      241 ggccgagaag ccgctaggcc ctgctacagc ctggcgctgg cacagctgtt gcagtctttt
      301 gaagacatcc cattgtgtga catcctggat cagatacaag aaaaatacag cctacaagcc
      361 atgaacaagg caatgatgag acctagtctc tttgcaaacc tttttggagt gctagccctc
      421 tttcagtcag gccgcctagt gaaggacaaa gaggccctga tgaagtccgt gcaattgctg
      481 aagatcctgt cccaacaccc caaccactta cagggacagc caataaaggc tctggtggac
      541 atcctctctg aggtcccaga gtccatgttc caggagatcc tgccaaaggt cctcaagggt
      601 aacatggatc cgaaaaagaa gcgtaaggta ggcggttgag atatccagca cagtggcggc
      661 cgctcgagtc tagagggccc ttcgaacaaa aactcatctc agaagaggat ctgaatatgc
      721 ataccggtca tcatcaccat caccattgag tttaaacccg ctgatcagcc tcgactgtgc
      781 cttctagttg ccagccatct gttgtttgcc cctcccccgt gccttccttg accctggaag
      841 gtgccactcc cactgtcctt tccctaataa atgaggaaat tgcatcgcat tgtctgagta
      901 ggtgtcatct atct
//
